Addgene plasmid #68624: pMpGWB233
Purpose: (Empty Backbone) Gateway binary vector designed for transgenic research with Marchantia polymorpha as well as other plants
Depositing lab: Takayuki Kohchi. Depositing organization: Kyoto University, Graduate School of Biostudies. Publication: Development of Gateway Binary Vector Series with Four Different Selection Markers for the Liverwort Marchantia polymorpha. Ishizaki K, Nishihama R, Ueda M, Inoue K, Ishida S, Nishimura Y, Shikanai T, Kohchi T. PLoS One. 2015 Sep 25;10(9):e0138876. doi: 10.1371/journal.pone.0138876. eCollection 2015. PONE-D-15-25288 PubMed 26406247.
Backbone
  Vector backbone: pMpGWB200
  Backbone manufacturer: Kohchi Lab., Kyoto University
  Backbone size (bp): 9021
  Modifications to backbone: MpHSP17.8A1 promoter and coding sequence for Citrine are cloned upstream and downstream of the Gateway cassette, respectively.
  Vector type: Plant Expression
  Promoter: MpHSP17.8A1 promoter
  Selectable markers: Gentamicin
  Tag / fusion protein: Citrine (C terminal on insert)
Growth in bacteria
  Bacterial resistance: Chloramphenicol and Spectinomycin, 25 & 50 μg/mL
  Growth temperature: 37°C
  Growth strain: DB3.1
  Copy number: High Copy
Gene/Insert
  Cloning method: Gateway Cloning
Resource information
  A portion of this plasmid was derived from a plasmid made by: The Gateway cassette was provided by Tsuyoshi Nakagawa at Shimane University, Japan.
Terms and licenses: Academic/Nonprofit Terms; Industry Terms: Not Available to Industry
How to cite: pMpGWB233 was a gift from Takayuki Kohchi (Addgene plasmid # 68624 ; http://n2t.net/addgene:68624 ; RRID:Addgene_68624)
