[The description below was written by a language model from this plasmid's Addgene catalogue record and pLannotate feature annotations shown in this document.]
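Description:
pMpGWB233 is an empty Gateway destination binary vector built on the pMpGWB200 backbone for Agrobacterium-mediated transformation of the liverwort Marchantia polymorpha, and is also usable in other plants. The backbone carries a ColE1/pMB1-type origin with a bom site for high-copy propagation in E. coli. The pVS1 oriV, RepA and StaA functions allow replication and stable maintenance in Agrobacterium. Bacterial selection is by spectinomycin through an aadA gene outside the T-DNA. The unrecombined vector is additionally chloramphenicol resistant because of the CmR gene inside the Gateway cassette. That cassette also encodes the gyrase toxin CcdB, so the empty vector must be kept in a ccdB-tolerant strain such as DB3.1.

Several elements lie between the nopaline-type right and left T-DNA borders. The catalogue entry places the MpHSP17.8A1 promoter upstream of the attR1–CmR–ccdB–attR2 cassette. The automated annotation does not label this promoter, but an unannotated stretch precedes attR1 where it would be expected. Downstream of attR2 come a Citrine coding sequence and the NOS terminator. An LR reaction with an entry clone replaces the CmR–ccdB segment with the gene of interest, so ccdB loss counter-selects unrecombined plasmid. An in-frame insert lacking a stop codon is then expressed as a C-terminal fusion to the yellow fluorescent protein Citrine. The promoter name suggests a small heat-shock protein gene and hence heat-inducible expression, though the record does not state this.

Transformed plants are selected with gentamicin, conferred by an aacC1 gene driven by an enhanced CaMV 35S promoter and ended by the CaMV poly(A) signal. This cassette sits in the opposite orientation near the left border. The vector belongs to a series offering four alternative plant selection markers.
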