Features (pLannotate 1.2.2; 28 found; start..end, strand, type, name):
     54..78      -  misc_feature   RB T-DNA repeat: right border repeat from nopaline C58 T-DNA
    144..298     -  CDS            lacZα (fragment): LacZα fragment of β-galactosidase; lacZ fragment
   1532..1656    +  protein_bind   attR1: mutant version of attR; recombination site for the Gateway® LR reaction LR Clonase™
   1693..1723    +  promoter       lac UV5 promoter: E. coli lac promoter with an "up" mutation
   1747..1776    +  promoter       cat promoter (fragment): promoter of the E. coli cat gene encoding chloramphenicol acetyltransferase
   1777..2436    +  CDS            CmR: chloramphenicol acetyltransferase; cat; confers resistance to chloramphenicol
   2615..2773    +  CDS            ccdA (fragment): CCDA_ECO57 - Also known as H, letA. Experimental evidence at protein level: Swiss-Prot protein existence level 1. Antitoxin component of a type II toxin-antitoxin (TA) system which inhibits the post-segregational killing (PSK) of plasmid-free cells, also referred to as a plasmid addiction system. Binds to and blocks the activity of CcdB; will also remove bound CcdB protein from the CcdB-GyrA complex by forming a CcdA-CcdB complex, a process termed rejuvenation. Functions as a transcriptional corepressor for the ccdAB operon, repression also requires CcdB (By similarity). From Escherichia coli
   2778..3083    +  CDS            ccdB: CcdB, a bacterial toxin that poisons DNA gyrase; ccdB; Plasmids containing the ccdB gene cannot be propagated in standard E. coli strains.
   3124..3248    -  protein_bind   attR2: mutant version of attR; recombination site for the Gateway® LR reaction LR Clonase™
   3259..3975    +  CDS            Citrine: Citrine is a basic (constitutively fluorescent) yellow fluorescent protein published in 2001, derived from Aequorea victoria. It has moderate acid sensitivity.
   4000..4252    +  terminator     NOS terminator: nopaline synthase terminator and poly(A) signal
   4308..4330    -  protein_bind   lac operator (fragment): The lac repressor binds to the lac operator to inhibit transcription in E. coli. This inhibition can be relieved by adding lactose or isopropyl-β-D-thiogalactopyranoside (IPTG). lac repressor encoded by lacI
   4334..4364    -  promoter       lac promoter: promoter for the E. coli lac operon
   4379..4400    -  protein_bind   CAP binding site: CAP binding activates transcription in the presence of cAMP. E. coli catabolite activator protein
   4485..4657    -  polyA_signal   CaMV poly(A) signal: cauliflower mosaic virus polyadenylation signal
   4714..5243    -  CDS            GmR (fragment): gentamycin acetyltransferase; aacC1; confers resistance to gentamycin
   5310..5986    -  promoter       CaMV 35S promoter (enhanced): cauliflower mosaic virus 35S promoter with a duplicated enhancer region
   6181..6205    -  misc_feature   LB T-DNA repeat: left border repeat from nopaline C58 T-DNA
   6464..6487    +  promoter       Pc promoter (fragment): intI1 (promoter lies within the coding sequence); class 1 integron promoter
   6663..6719    +  CDS            GmR (fragment): gentamycin acetyltransferase; aacC1; confers resistance to gentamycin
   6730..7517    +  CDS            SmR (fragment): aminoglycoside adenylyltransferase (Murphy, 1985); aadA; confers resistance to spectinomycin and streptomycin
   7763..8351    +  rep_origin     ori: high-copy-number ColE1/pMB1/pBR322/pUC origin of replication
   8537..8677    -  misc_feature   bom: basis of mobility region from pBR322
   8779..8818    -  CDS            rop (fragment): Rop protein, which maintains plasmids at low copy number; rop
   9021..9215    -  rep_origin     pVS1 oriV: origin of replication for the Pseudomonas plasmid pVS1 (Heeb et al., 2000)
   9281..10354   -  CDS            pVS1 RepA: replication protein from the Pseudomonas plasmid pVS1 (Heeb et al., 2000)
  10783..11412   -  CDS            pVS1 StaA: stability protein from the Pseudomonas plasmid pVS1 (Heeb et al., 2000)
  11972..12373   -  CDS            Y4CG_SINFN (fragment): Protein inferred from homology: Swiss-Prot protein existence level 3. From Sinorhizobium fredii (strain NBRC 101917 / NGR234).
>Addgene plasmid #68624 | pMpGWB233 | depositor full sequence | sequence record 122362 | pMpGWB233 sequence 12659 bps
TTTCACGCCCTTTTAAATATCCGATTATTCTAATAAACGCTCTTTTCTCTTAGGTTTACCCGCCAATATA
TCCTGTCAAACACTGATAGTTTAAACTGAAGGCGGGAAACGACAATCTGATCCAAGCTCAAGCTGCTCTA
GCATTCGCCATTCAGGCTGCGCAACTGTTGGGAAGGGCGATCGGTGCGGGCCTCTTCGCTATTACGCCAG
CTGGCGAAAGGGGGATGTGCTGCAAGGCGATTAAGTTGGGTAACGCCAGGGTTTTCCCAGTCACGACGTT
GTAAAACGACGGCCAGTGCCAAGCTTGGGTCTAGACCAGCCATTATAGCAACTATGTTAAAAGTGACAGT
TTTCTCTAATCGGGAATCTTGTCCGTATTGAAAGTTCCCTGTTCAGTGACTGAGCCGCTTAATAATATTT
TCAGTTTCGAGTACGAGGGAGAGATTGAACAAATTTTGGGGTTTCAGGGCTAAATTCTGCAGGGGCTTTA
GTTTTGAGTCGGGTGAAACTTTCCTAAGTCTTGGCAATGAACTCACATTCGCCATTGTACCTATTAAATG
ACCCAAACATCCTTGACAACAAATTGACAAGTACGGGAACATGATCTTCAATATGAAATTTAATATGTCC
TTTATGTTGGCTTTCCTCATCAATGATTGGAAACTCACATACAAAGAAAAGCGTGATATAATAAATCACT
AGAATCTTCTCCGCTTTCTAAGACAGTAATGATGGATCCACGTGAGTGTGAAACATCAATATCAACATCG
GTAGGAGTAGAGAAGTTTCTAAATCAGAAAAAGTGAATAGACAAGACAACTTACTCCTTGAACGAGAATA
TTCCTCGAGAAAGAGGGAAAAGAGTAAAAAGAGTAAAAAGCCATGGTACAGAATAGCCCATTCCATGGTT
ATTGCAGTCAAACCGCTACGCCAGCAAAAACGGAACGAAACTAAACCCGTTCCACAAATTGCGAAAGATG
GAATGTATTCGCCATGTATATTTCGAGATTATTATGAGACTTCCGGTCCCGGGAAGATGGCCTGGGTTCA
CCGGGATCAGCCGAATTCCGACGTGATGGAGCACGGCCATGCATACTTCTAGAGAAGTCGGCCACCGTGA
AATTCGACGACGAGATGGTACTAGAATCACCGGGACAGTACACACCTCGTTCATGGCCTCGAGCATTCGA
TGTCGCTCTCACCTGCACAGCCTCGAGGTATCGAGAGGGTTCTAGGATGGACCAGCGATGTCTCGAGGAA
TTTAGAAAGATTTCATGCGCTCGTTGTGTGAGAGCCAAGGAAGCACATTATGGGGCCTATAAGTACCACG
CAAGGGCCTGGGGTTCCCATCAATCAAATCAGTGTTCAGACGATTTCCTCAAGCGATCATTGCACCGTGA
TCAGTGAAGCACAGACTTCAAGCTTTTGGCTTGCCTACTTCCACGTTCCCATCCGAGATCGACACCGAAT
TGTTGAGTTCTGTCTGATCTTCCTGCAGTCGAGAGCGAAGTTCCACCATCTAGAGTTATCAACAAGTTTG
TACAAAAAAGCTGAACGAGAAACGTAAAATGATATAAATATCAATATATTAAATTAGATTTTGCATAAAA
AACAGACTACATAATACTGTAAAACACAACATATCCAGTCACTATGGCGGCCCCTCGAGGGGCCGCATTA
GGCACCCCAGGCTTTACACTTTATGCTTCCGGCTCGTATAATGTGTGGATTTTGAGTTAGGATCCGTCGA
GATTTTCAGGAGCTAAGGAAGCTAAAATGGAGAAAAAAATCACTGGATATACCACCGTTGATATATCCCA
ATGGCATCGTAAAGAACATTTTGAGGCATTTCAGTCAGTTGCTCAATGTACCTATAACCAGACCGTTCAG
CTGGATATTACGGCCTTTTTAAAGACCGTAAAGAAAAATAAGCACAAGTTTTATCCGGCCTTTATTCACA
TTCTTGCCCGCCTGATGAATGCTCATCCGGAATTCCGTATGGCAATGAAAGACGGTGAGCTGGTGATATG
GGATAGTGTTCACCCTTGTTACACCGTTTTCCATGAGCAAACTGAAACGTTTTCATCGCTCTGGAGTGAA
TACCACGACGATTTCCGGCAGTTTCTACACATATATTCGCAAGATGTGGCGTGTTACGGTGAAAACCTGG
CCTATTTCCCTAAAGGGTTTATTGAGAATATGTTTTTCGTCTCAGCCAATCCCTGGGTGAGTTTCACCAG
TTTTGATTTAAACGTGGCCAATATGGACAACTTCTTCGCCCCCGTTTTCACCATGGGCAAATATTATACG
CAAGGCGACAAGGTGCTGATGCCGCTGGCGATTCAGGTTCATCATGCCGTTTGTGATGGCTTCCATGTCG
GCAGAATGCTTAATGAATTACAACAGTACTGCGATGAGTGGCAGGGCGGGGCGTAAAGATCTGGATCCGG
CTTACTAAAAGCCAGATAACAGTATGCGTATTTGCGCGCTGATTTTTGCGGTATAAGAATATATACTGAT
ATGTATACCCGAAGTATGTCAAAAAGAGGTATGCTATGAAGCAGCGTATTACAGTGACAGTTGACAGCGA
CAGCTATCAGTTGCTCAAGGCATATATGATGTCAATATCTCCGGTCTGGTAAGCACAACCATGCAGAATG
AAGCCCGTCGTCTGCGTGCCGAACGCTGGAAAGCGGAAAATCAGGAAGGGATGGCTGAGGTCGCCCGGTT
TATTGAAATGAACGGCTCTTTTGCTGACGAGAACAGGGGCTGGTGAAATGCAGTTTAAGGTTTACACCTA
TAAAAGAGAGAGCCGTTATCGTCTGTTTGTGGATGTACAGAGTGATATTATTGACACGCCCGGGCGACGG
ATGGTGATCCCCCTGGCCAGTGCACGTCTGCTGTCAGATAAAGTCCCCCGTGAACTTTACCCGGTGGTGC
ATATCGGGGATGAAAGCTGGCGCATGATGACCACCGATATGGCCAGTGTGCCGGTCTCCGTTATCGGGGA
AGAAGTGGCTGATCTCAGCCACCGCGAAAATGACATCAAAAACGCCATTAACCTGATGTTCTGGGGAATA
TAAATGTCAGGCTCCCTTATACACAGCCAGTCTGCAGGTCGACCATAGTGACTGGATATGTTGTGTTTTA
CAGTATTATGTAGTCTGTTTTTTATGCAAAATCTAATTTAATATATTGATATTTATATCATTTTACGTTT
CTCGTTCAGCTTTCTTGTACAAAGTGGTTGATAACAGCATGGTGAGCAAGGGCGAGGAGCTGTTCACCGG
GGTGGTGCCCATCCTGGTCGAGCTGGACGGCGACGTAAACGGCCACAAGTTCAGCGTGTCCGGCGAGGGC
GAGGGCGATGCCACCTACGGCAAGCTGACCCTGAAGTTCATCTGCACCACCGGCAAGCTGCCCGTGCCCT
GGCCCACCCTCGTGACCACCTTCGGCTACGGCCTGATGTGCTTCGCCCGCTACCCCGACCACATGAAGCA
GCACGACTTCTTCAAGTCCGCCATGCCCGAAGGCTACGTCCAGGAGCGCACCATCTTCTTCAAGGACGAC
GGCAACTACAAGACCCGCGCCGAGGTGAAGTTCGAGGGCGACACCCTGGTGAACCGCATCGAGCTGAAGG
GCATCGACTTCAAGGAGGACGGCAACATCCTGGGGCACAAGCTGGAGTACAACTACAACAGCCACAACGT
CTATATCATGGCCGACAAGCAGAAGAACGGCATCAAGGTGAACTTCAAGATCCGCCACAACATCGAGGAC
GGCAGCGTGCAGCTCGCCGACCACTACCAGCAGAACACCCCCATCGGCGACGGCCCCGTGCTGCTGCCCG
ACAACCACTACCTGAGCTACCAGTCCGCCCTGAGCAAAGACCCCAACGAGAAGCGCGATCACATGGTCCT
GCTGGAGTTCGTGACCGCCGCCGGGATCACTCTCGGCATGGACGAGCTGTACAAGTGAGCTTAGAGCTCG
AATTTCCCCGATCGTTCAAACATTTGGCAATAAAGTTTCTTAAGATTGAATCCTGTTGCCGGTCTTGCGA
TGATTATCATATAATTTCTGTTGAATTACGTTAAGCATGTAATAATTAACATGTAATGCATGACGTTATT
TATGAGATGGGTTTTTATGATTAGAGTCCCGCAATTATACATTTAATACGCGATAGAAAACAAAATATAG
CGCGCAAACTAGGATAAATTATCGCGCGCGGTGTCATCTATGTTACTAGATCGGGAATTGGTTCCGGAAC
CAATTCGTAATCATGGTCATAGCTGTTTCCTGTGTGAAATTGTTATCCGCTCACAATTCCACACAACATA
CGAGCCGGAAGCATAAAGTGTAAAGCCTGGGGTGCCTAATGAGTGAGCTAACTCACATTAGGCTGAATTA
GGCGCGCCTATTTCTGAATTCAACACATTGCGGACGTTTTTAATGTACTGAATTAACGCCGAATTAATTC
GGGGGATCTGGATTTTAGTACTGGATTTTGGTTTTAGGAATTAGATTTTATTGATAGAAGTATTTTACAA
ATACAAATACATACTAAGGGTTTCTTATATGCTCAACACATGAGCGAAACCCTATAGGAACCCTAATTCC
CTTATCTGGGAACTACTCACACATTATTATGGAGAAACTCGAGCTTGTCGATCGACTCTAGGCCGGGAAG
CCGATCTCGGCTTGAACGAATTGTTAGGTGGCGGTACTTGGGTCGATATCAAAGTGCATCACTTCTTCCC
GTATGCCCAACTTTGTATAGAGAGCCACTGCGGGATCGTCACCGTAATCTGCTTGCACGTAGATCACATA
AGCACCAAGCGCGTTGGCCTCATGCTTGAGGAGATTGATGAGCGCGGTGGCAATGCCCTGCCTCCGGTGC
TCGCCGGAGACTGCGAGATCATAGATATAGATCTCACTACGCGGCTGCTCAAACTTGGGCAGAACGTAAG
CCGCGAGAGCGCCAACAACCGCTTCTTGGTCGAAGGCAGCAAGCGCGATGAATGTCTTACTACGGAGCAA
GTTCCCGAGGTAATCGGAGTCCGGCTGATGTTGGGAGTAGGTGGCTACGTCTCCGAACTCACGACCGAAA
AGATCAAGAGCAGCCCGCATGGATTTGACTTGGTCAGGGCCGAGCCTACATGTGCGAATGATGCCCATAC
TTGAGCCACCTAACTTTGTTTTAGGGCGACTGCCCTGCTGCGTAACATCGTTGCTGCTGCGTACCATGGT
CGATCGACAGATCTGCGAAAGCTCGAGAGAGATAGATTTGTAGAGAGAGACTGGTGATTTCAGCGTGTCC
TCTCCAAATGAAATGAACTTCCTTATATAGAGGAAGGGTCTTGCGAAGGATAGTGGGATTGTGCGTCATC
CCTTACGTCAGTGGAGATATCACATCAATCCACTTGCTTTGAAGACGTGGTTGGAACGTCTTCTTTTTCC
ACGATGCTCCTCGTGGGTGGGGGTCCATCTTTGGGACCACTGTCGGCAGAGGCATCTTGAACGATAGCCT
TTCCTTTATCGCAATGATGGCATTTGTAGGTGCCACCTTCCTTTTCTACTGTCCTTTTGATGAAGTGACA
GATAGCTGGGCAATGGAATCCGAGGAGGTTTCCCGATATTACCCTTTGTTGAAAAGTCTCAATAGCCCTT
TGGTCTTCTGAGACTGTATCTTTGATATTCTTGGAGTAGACGAGAGTGTCGTGCTCCACCATGTTCACAT
CAATCCACTTGCTTTGAAGACGTGGTTGGAACGTCTTCTTTTTCCACGATGCTCCTCGTGGGTGGGGGTC
CATCTTTGGGACCACTGTCGGCAGAGGCATCTTGAACGATAGCCTTTCCTTTATCGCAATGATGGCATTT
GTAGGTGCCACCTTCCTTTTCTACTGTCCTTTTGATGAAGTGACAGATAGCTGGGCAATGGAATCCGAGG
AGGTTTCCCGATATTACCCTTTGTTGAAAAGTCTCAATAGCCCTTTGGTCTTCTGAGACTGTATCTTTGA
TATTCTTGGAGTAGACGAGAGTGTCGTGCTCCACCATGTTGGCAAGCTGCTCTAGCCAATACGCAAACCG
AATTCAGAAATAAATTCAGCCTAATTCGGCGTTAATTCAGTACATTAAAAACGTCCGCAATGTGTTATTA
AGTTGTCTAAGCGTCAATTTGTTTACACCACAATATATCCTGCCACCAGCCAGCCAACAGCTCCCCGACC
GGCAGCTCGGCACAAAATCACCACTCGATACAGGCAGCCCATCAGTCCGGGACGGCGTCAGCGGGAGAGC
CGTTGTAAGGCGGCAGACTTTGCTCATGTTACCGATGCTATTCGGAAGAACGGCAACTAAGCTGCCGGGT
TTGAAACACGGATGATCTCGCGGAGGGTAGCATGTTGATTGTAACGATGACAGAGCGTTGCTGCCTGTGA
TCAATTCGGGCACGAACCCAGTGGACATAAGCCTGTTCGGTTCGTAAGCTGTAATGCAAGTAGCGTATGC
GCTCACGCAACTGGTCCAGAACCTTGACCGAACGCAGCGGTGGTAACGGCGCAGTGGCGGTTTTCATGGC
TTGTTATGACTGTTTTTTTGGGGTACAGTCTATGCCTCGGGCATCCAAGCAGCAAGCGCGTTACGCCGTG
GGTCGATGTTTGATGTTATGGAGCAGCAACGATGTTACGCAGCAGGGCAGTCGCCCTAAAACAAAGTTAA
ACATCATGGGGGAAGCGGTGATCGCCGAAGTATCGACTCAACTATCAGAGGTAGTTGGCGTCATCGAGCG
CCATCTCGAACCGACGTTGCTGGCCGTACATTTGTACGGCTCCGCAGTGGATGGCGGCCTGAAGCCACAC
AGTGATATTGATTTGCTGGTTACGGTGACCGTAAGGCTTGATGAAACAACGCGGCGAGCTTTGATCAACG
ACCTTTTGGAAACTTCGGCTTCCCCTGGAGAGAGCGAGATTCTCCGCGCTGTAGAAGTCACCATTGTTGT
GCACGACGACATCATTCCGTGGCGTTATCCAGCTAAGCGCGAACTGCAATTTGGAGAATGGCAGCGCAAT
GACATTCTTGCAGGTATCTTCGAGCCAGCCACGATCGACATTGATCTGGCTATCTTGCTGACAAAAGCAA
GAGAACATAGCGTTGCCTTGGTAGGTCCAGCGGCGGAGGAACTCTTTGATCCGGTTCCTGAACAGGATCT
ATTTGAGGCGCTAAATGAAACCTTAACGCTATGGAACTCGCCGCCCGACTGGGCTGGCGATGAGCGAAAT
GTAGTGCTTACGTTGTCCCGCATTTGGTACAGCGCAGTAACCGGCAAAATCGCGCCGAAGGATGTCGCTG
CCGACTGGGCAATGGAGCGCCTGCCGGCCCAGTATCAGCCCGTCATACTTGAAGCTAGACAGGCTTATCT
TGGACAAGAAGAAGATCGCTTGGCCTCGCGCGCAGATCAGTTGGAAGAATTTGTCCACTACGTGAAAGGC
GAGATCACCAAGGTAGTCGGCAAATAATGTCTAGCTAGAAATTCGTTCAAGCCGACGCCGCTTCGCGGCG
CGGCTTAACTCAAGCGTTAGATGCACTAAGCACATAATTGCTCACAGCCAAACTATCAGGTCAAGTCTGC
TTTTATTATTTTTAAGCGTGCATAATAAGCCCTACACAAATTGGGAGATATATCATGCATGACCAAAATC
CCTTAACGTGAGTTTTCGTTCCACTGAGCGTCAGACCCCGTAGAAAAGATCAAAGGATCTTCTTGAGATC
CTTTTTTTCTGCGCGTAATCTGCTGCTTGCAAACAAAAAAACCACCGCTACCAGCGGTGGTTTGTTTGCC
GGATCAAGAGCTACCAACTCTTTTTCCGAAGGTAACTGGCTTCAGCAGAGCGCAGATACCAAATACTGTC
CTTCTAGTGTAGCCGTAGTTAGGCCACCACTTCAAGAACTCTGTAGCACCGCCTACATACCTCGCTCTGC
TAATCCTGTTACCAGTGGCTGCTGCCAGTGGCGATAAGTCGTGTCTTACCGGGTTGGACTCAAGACGATA
GTTACCGGATAAGGCGCAGCGGTCGGGCTGAACGGGGGGTTCGTGCACACAGCCCAGCTTGGAGCGAACG
ACCTACACCGAACTGAGATACCTACAGCGTGAGCTATGAGAAAGCGCCACGCTTCCCGAAGGGAGAAAGG
CGGACAGGTATCCGGTAAGCGGCAGGGTCGGAACAGGAGAGCGCACGAGGGAGCTTCCAGGGGGAAACGC
CTGGTATCTTTATAGTCCTGTCGGGTTTCGCCACCTCTGACTTGAGCGTCGATTTTTGTGATGCTCGTCA
GGGGGGCGGAGCCTATGGAAAAACGCCAGCAACGCGGCCTTTTTACGGTTCCTGGCCTTTTGCTGGCCTT
TTGCTCACATGTTCTTTCCTGCGTTATCCCCTGATTCTGTGGATAACCGTATTACCGCCTTTGAGTGAGC
TGATACCGCTCGCCGCAGCCGAACGACCGAGCGCAGCGAGTCAGTGAGCGAGGAAGCGGAAGAGCGCCTG
ATGCGGTATTTTCTCCTTACGCATCTGTGCGGTATTTCACACCGCATATGGTGCACTCTCAGTACAATCT
GCTCTGATGCCGCATAGTTAAGCCAGTATACACTCCGCTATCGCTACGTGACTGGGTCATGGCTGCGCCC
CGACACCCGCCAACACCCGCTGACGCGCCCTGACGGGCTTGTCTGCTCCCGGCATCCGCTTACAGACAAG
CTGTGACCGTCTCCGGGAGCTGCATGTGTCAGAGGTTTTCACCGTCATCACCGAAACGCGCGAGGCAGGG
TGCCTTGATGTGGGCGCCGGCGGTCGAGTGGCGACGGCGCGGCTTGTCCGCGCCCTGGTAGATTGCCTGG
CCGTAGGCCAGCCATTTTTGAGCGGCCAGCGGCCGCGATAGGCCGACGCGAAGCGGCGGGGCGTAGGGAG
CGCAGCGACCGAAGGGTAGGCGCTTTTTGCAGCTCTTCGGCTGTGCGCTGGCCAGACAGTTATGCACAGG
CCAGGCGGGTTTTAAGAGTTTTAATAAGTTTTAAAGAGTTTTAGGCGGAAAAATCGCCTTTTTTCTCTTT
TATATCAGTCACTTACATGTGTGACCGGTTCCCAATGTACGGCTTTGGGTTCCCAATGTACGGGTTCCGG
TTCCCAATGTACGGCTTTGGGTTCCCAATGTACGTGCTATCCACAGGAAAGAGACCTTTTCGACCTTTTT
CCCCTGCTAGGGCAATTTGCCCTAGCATCTGCTCCGTACATTAGGAACCGGCGGATGCTTCGCCCTCGAT
CAGGTTGCGGTAGCGCATGACTAGGATCGGGCCAGCCTGCCCCGCCTCCTCCTTCAAATCGTACTCCGGC
AGGTCATTTGACCCGATCAGCTTGCGCACGGTGAAACAGAACTTCTTGAACTCTCCGGCGCTGCCACTGC
GTTCGTAGATCGTCTTGAACAACCATCTGGCTTCTGCCTTGCCTGCGGCGCGGCGTGCCAGGCGGTAGAG
AAAACGGCCGATGCCGGGATCGATCAAAAAGTAATCGGGGTGAACCGTCAGCACGTCCGGGTTCTTGCCT
TCTGTGATCTCGCGGTACATCCAATCAGCTAGCTCGATCTCGATGTACTCCGGCCGCCCGGTTTCGCTCT
TTACGATCTTGTAGCGGCTAATCAAGGCTTCACCCTCGGATACCGTCACCAGGCGGCCGTTCTTGGCCTT
CTTCGTACGCTGCATGGCAACGTGCGTGGTGTTTAACCGAATGCAGGTTTCTACCAGGTCGTCTTTCTGC
TTTCCGCCATCGGCTCGCCGGCAGAACTTGAGTACGTCCGCAACGTGTGGACGGAACACGCGGCCGGGCT
TGTCTCCCTTCCCTTCCCGGTATCGGTTCATGGATTCGGTTAGATGGGAAACCGCCATCAGTACCAGGTC
GTAATCCCACACACTGGCCATGCCGGCCGGCCCTGCGGAAACCTCTACGTGCCCGTCTGGAAGCTCGTAG
CGGATCACCTCGCCAGCTCGTCGGTCACGCTTCGACAGACGGAAAACGGCCACGTCCATGATGCTGCGAC
TATCGCGGGTGCCCACGTCATAGAGCATCGGAACGAAAAAATCTGGTTGCTCGTCGCCCTTGGGCGGCTT
CCTAATCGACGGCGCACCGGCTGCCGGCGGTTGCCGGGATTCTTTGCGGATTCGATCAGCGGCCGCTTGC
CACGATTCACCGGGGCGTGCTTCTGCCTCGATGCGTTGCCGCTGGGCGGCCTGCGCGGCCTTCAACTTCT
CCACCAGGTCATCACCCAGCGCCGCGCCGATTTGTACCGGGCCGGATGGTTTGCGACCGCTCACGCCGAT
TCCTCGGGCTTGGGGGTTCCAGTGCCATTGCAGGGCCGGCAGACAACCCAGCCGCTTACGCCTGGCCAAC
CGCCCGTTCCTCCACACATGGGGCATTCCACGGCGTCGGTGCCTGGTTGTTCTTGATTTTCCATGCCGCC
TCCTTTAGCCGCTAAAATTCATCTACTCATTTATTCATTTGCTCATTTACTCTGGTAGCTGCGCGATGTA
TTCAGATAGCAGCTCGGTAATGGTCTTGCCTTGGCGTACCGCGTACATCTTCAGCTTGGTGTGATCCTCC
GCCGGCAACTGAAAGTTGACCCGCTTCATGGCTGGCGTGTCTGCCAGGCTGGCCAACGTTGCAGCCTTGC
TGCTGCGTGCGCTCGGACGGCCGGCACTTAGCGTGTTTGTGCTTTTGCTCATTTTCTCTTTACCTCATTA
ACTCAAATGAGTTTTGATTTAATTTCAGCGGCCAGCGCCTGGACCTCGCGGGCAGCGTCGCCCTCGGGTT
CTGATTCAAGAACGGTTGTGCCGGCGGCGGCAGTGCCTGGGTAGCTCACGCGCTGCGTGATACGGGACTC
AAGAATGGGCAGCTCGTACCCGGCCAGCGCCTCGGCAACCTCACCGCCGATGCGCGTGCCTTTGATCGCC
CGCGACACGACAAAGGCCGCTTGTAGCCTTCCATCCGTGACCTCAATGCGCTGCTTAACCAGCTCCACCA
GGTCGGCGGTGGCCCATATGTCGTAAGGGCTTGGCTGCACCGGAATCAGCACGAAGTCGGCTGCCTTGAT
CGCGGACACAGCCAAGTCCGCCGCCTGGGGCGCTCCGTCGATCACTACGAAGTCGCGCCGGCCGATGGCC
TTCACGTCGCGGTCAATCGTCGGGCGGTCGATGCCGACAACGGTTAGCGGTTGATCTTCCCGCACGGCCG
CCCAATCGCGGGCACTGCCCTGGGGATCGGAATCGACTAACAGAACATCGGCCCCGGCGAGTTGCAGGGC
GCGGGCTAGATGGGTTGCGATGGTCGTCTTGCCTGACCCGCCTTTCTGGTTAAGTACAGCGATAACCTTC
ATGCGTTCCCCTTGCGTATTTGTTTATTTACTCATCGCATCATATACGCAGCGACCGCATGACGCAAGCT
GTTTTACTCAAATACACATCACCTTTTTAGACGGCGGCGCTCGGTTTCTTCAGCGGCCAAGCTGGCCGGC
CAGGCCGCCAGCTTGGCATCAGACAAACCGGCCAGGATTTCATGCAGCCGCACGGTTGAGACGTGCGCGG
GCGGCTCGAACACGTACCCGGCCGCGATCATCTCCGCCTCGATCTCTTCGGTAATGAAAAACGGTTCGTC
CTGGCCGTCCTGGTGCGGTTTCATGCTTGTTCCTCTTGGCGTTCATTCTCGGCGGCCGCCAGGGCGTCGG
CCTCGGTCAATGCGTCCTCACGGAAGGCACCGCGCCGCCTGGCCTCGGTGGGCGTCACTTCCTCGCTGCG
CTCAAGTGCGCGGTACAGGGTCGAGCGATGCACGCCAAGCAGTGCAGCCGCCTCTTTCACGGTGCGGCCT
TCCTGGTCGATCAGCTCGCGGGCGTGCGCGATCTGTGCCGGGGTGAGGGTAGGGCGGGGGCCAAACTTCA
CGCCTCGGGCCTTGGCGGCCTCGCGCCCGCTCCGGGTGCGGTCGATGATTAGGGAACGCTCGAACTCGGC
AATGCCGGCGAACACGGTCAACACCATGCGGCCGGCCGGCGTGGTGGTGTCGGCCCACGGCTCTGCCAGG
CTACGCAGGCCCGCGCCGGCCTCCTGGATGCGCTCGGCAATGTCCAGTAGGTCGCGGGTGCTGCGGGCCA
GGCGGTCTAGCCTGGTCACTGTCACAACGTCGCCAGGGCGTAGGTGGTCAAGCATCCTGGCCAGCTCCGG
GCGGTCGCGCCTGGTGCCGGTGATCTTCTCGGAAAACAGCTTGGTGCAGCCGGCCGCGTGCAGTTCGGCC
CGTTGGTTGGTCAAGTCCTGGTCGTCGGTGCTGACGCGGGCATAGCCCAGCAGGCCAGCGGCGGCGCTCT
TGTTCATGGCGTAATGTCTCCGGTTCTAGTCGCAAGTATTCTACTTTATGCGACTAAAACACGCGACAAG
AAAACGCCAGGAAAAGGGCAGGGCGGCAGCCTGTCGCGTAACTTAGGACTTGTGCGACATGTCGTTTTCA
GAAGACGGCTGCACTGAACGTCAGAAGCCGACTGCACTATAGCAGCGGAGGGGTTGGATCAAAGTACTTT
GATCCCGAGGGGAACCCTGTGGTTGGCATGCACATACAAATGGACGAACGGATAAACCT
