>Addgene plasmid #68624 | pMpGWB233 | addgene partial sequence | sequence record 128269 | ccdB-Fwd 5'-GCATGATGACCACCGATATG-3'
GGGGAATATAAATGTCAGGCTCCCTTATACACAGCCAGTCTGCAGGTCGACCATAGTGACTGGATATGTT
GTGTTTTACAGTATTATGTAGTCTGTTTTTTATGCAAAATCTAATTTAATATATTGATATTTATATCATT
TTACGTTTCTCGTTCAGCTTTCTTGTACAAAGTGGTTGATAACAGCATGGTGAGCAAGGGCGAGGAGCTG
TTCACCGGGGTGGTGCCCATCCTGGTCGAGCTGGACGGCGACGTAAACGGCCACAAGTTCAGCGTGTCCG
GCGAGGGCGAGGGCGATGCCACCTACGGCAAGCTGACCCTGAAGTTCATCTGCACCACCGGCAAGCTGCC
CGTGCCCTGGCCCACCCTCGTGACCACCTTCGGCTACGGCCTGATGTGCTTCGCCCGCTACCCCGACCAC
ATGA
