>Addgene plasmid #68624 | pMpGWB233 | addgene partial sequence | sequence record 135379 | GW-5 5'-AATCTCGCCGGATCCTAACT-3'
AAGTGTAAAGCCTGGGGTGCCTAATGCGGCCCCTCGAGGGGCCGCCATAGTGACTGGATATGTTGTGTTT
TACAGTATTATGTAGTCTGTTTTTTATGCAAAATCTAATTTAATATATTGATATTTATATCATTTTACGT
TTCTCGTTCAGCTTTTTTGTACAAACTTGTTGATAACTCTAGATGGTGGAACTTCGCTCTCGACTGCAGG
AAGATCAGACAGAACTCAACAATTCGGTGTCGATCTCGGATGGGAACGTGGAAGTAGGCAAGCCAAAAGC
TTGAAGTCTGTGCTTCACTGATCACGGTGCAATGATCGCTTGAGGAAATCGTCTGAACACTGATTTGATT
GATGGGAACCCCAGGCCCTTGCGTGGTACTTATAGGCCCCATAATGTGCTTCCTTGGCTCTCACACAACG
AGCGCATGAAATCTTTCTAAATTCCTCGAGACATCGCTGGTCCATCCTAGAACCCTCTCGATACCTCGAG
GCTGTGCAGGTGAGAGCGACATCGAATGCTCGAGGCCATGAACGAGGTGTGTACTGTCCCGGTGATTCTA
GTACCATCTCGTCGTCGAATTTCACGGTGGCCGACTTCTCTAGAA
